Addgene plasmid #52879: pcDNA3.2-GJA1-S373A
Purpose: Encodes human Connexin 43 resistant to siRNA with Serine to Alanine mutation at 373
Depositing lab: Robin Shaw. Depositing organization: Cedars-Sinai Medical Center. Publication: A 14-3-3 Mode-1 Binding Motif Initiates Gap Junction Internalization during Acute Cardiac Ischemia. Smyth JW, Zhang SS, Sanchez JM, Lamouille S, Vogan JM, Hesketh GG, Hong T, Tomaselli GF, Shaw RM. Traffic. 2014 Mar 10. doi: 10.1111/tra.12169. PubMed 24612377.
Backbone
  Vector backbone: pcDNA3.2/V5-DEST
  Backbone manufacturer: Life Technologies
  Backbone size w/o insert (bp): 7711
  Total vector size (bp): 8857
  Vector type: Mammalian Expression
  Selectable markers: Neomycin (select with G418)
Growth in bacteria
  Bacterial resistance: Ampicillin, 100 μg/mL
  Growth temperature: 37°C
  Growth strain: DH5alpha
  Copy number: High Copy
Gene/Insert
  Gene/Insert name: GJA1 (alt name: Connexin 43)
  Species: H. sapiens (human)
  Insert size (bp): 1146
  Mutation: Serine 373 mutated to Alalnine
  GenBank ID: NM_000165.3
  Entrez Gene: GJA1 (a.k.a. AVSD3, CMDR, CX43, EKVP, EKVP3, GJAL, HLHS1, HSS, ODDD, PPKCA)
  Promoter: CMV
  Cloning method: Gateway Cloning
  Sequencing primers: 5′ CMV; 3′ V5
Terms and licenses: Academic/Nonprofit Terms; Industry Terms: Not Available to Industry
How to cite: pcDNA3.2-GJA1-S373A was a gift from Robin Shaw (Addgene plasmid # 52879 ; http://n2t.net/addgene:52879 ; RRID:Addgene_52879)
