[The description below was written by a language model from this plasmid's Addgene catalogue record.]
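Description:
pcDNA3.2-GJA1-S373A is a mammalian expression plasmid built on the commercial Gateway destination vector pcDNA3.2/V5-DEST, into which the human GJA1 coding sequence (Connexin 43, the major cardiac gap junction protein) was introduced by Gateway recombination. The roughly 1.1 kb insert is driven by the CMV promoter, giving strong constitutive expression in transfected mammalian cells. The plasmid is propagated at high copy in E. coli under ampicillin selection. It also carries a neomycin resistance marker, so stably transfected mammalian cells can be selected with G418. The total size is recorded as about 8.9 kb.

The insert carries two engineered changes. According to the record, it has been made resistant to siRNA, which generally means silent changes at the siRNA target site. This allows the exogenous protein to be expressed while endogenous Connexin 43 is knocked down. The second change replaces serine 373 with alanine, so this residue can no longer be phosphorylated. The associated publication concerns a 14-3-3 mode-1 binding motif that initiates gap junction internalization during acute cardiac ischemia, which suggests the S373A mutant is used in knockdown-and-rescue experiments to test how this site contributes to 14-3-3 binding and Connexin 43 turnover.

The backbone provides a C-terminal V5 epitope, and a V5 primer is listed for 3′ sequencing. However, the record does not say whether the insert retains its stop codon or is fused in frame to the tag. No feature table was supplied, so other backbone elements cannot be confirmed from this record.
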