>Addgene plasmid #52879 | pcDNA3.2-GJA1-S373A | addgene partial sequence | sequence record 83727 | CMV-F 5'-CGCAAATGGGCGGTAGGCGTG-3'
GCAGAGCTCTCTGGCTAACTAGAGAACCCACTGCTTACTGGCTTATCGAAATTAATACGACTCACTATAG
GGAGACCCAAGCTGGCTAGTTAAGCTATCAACAAGTTTGTACAAAAAAGCAGGCTTCACCATGGGTGACT
GGAGCGCCTTAGGCAAACTCCTTGACAAGGTTCAAGCCTACTCAACTGCTGGAGGGAAGGTGTGGCTGTC
AGTACTTTTCATTTTCCGAATCCTGCTGCTGGGGACAGCGGTTGAGTCAGCCTGGGGCGACGAACAATCC
GCATTCCGCTGTAACACTCAGCAACCTGGTTGTGAAAATGTCTGCTATGACAAGTCTTTCCCAATCTCTC
ATGTGCGCTTCTGGGTCCTGCAGATCATATTTGTGTCTGTACCCACACTCTTGTACCTGGCTCATGTGTT
CTATGTGATGCGAAAGGAAGAGAAACTGAACAAGAAAGAGGAAGAACTCAAGGTTGCCCAAACTGATGGT
GTCAATGTGGACATGCACTTGAAGCAGATTGAGATAAAGAAGTTCAAGTACGGTATTGAAGAGCATGGTA
AGGTGAAAATGCGAGGGGGGTTGCTGCGAACCTACATCATCAGTATCCTCTTCAAGTCTATCTTTGAGGT
GGCCTTCTTGCTGATCCAGTGGTACATCTATGGATTCAGCTTGAGTGCTGTTTACACTTGCAAAAGAGAT
CCCTGCCCACATCAGGTGGACTGTTTCCTCTCTCGCCCCACGGAGAAAACCATCTTCATCATCTTCATGC
TGGTGGTGTCCTTGGTGTCCCTGGCCTTGAATATCATTGAACTCTTCTATGTTTTCTTCAAGGGCGTTAA
GGATCGGGTTAAGGGAAAGAGCGACCCTTACCATGCGACCAGTGGTGCGCTGAGCCCTGCCAAAGACTGT
GGGTCTCAAAAATATGCTTATTTCAATGGCTGCTCCTCACCAACCGCTCCCCT
