>Addgene plasmid #52879 | pcDNA3.2-GJA1-S373A | addgene partial sequence | sequence record 83918 | TK-pA-R 5'-ttgtctccttccgtgtttca-3'
TTACTAACCGGTACGCGTAGAATCGAGACCGAGGAGAGGGTTAGGGATAGGCTTACCTTCGAACCGCGGG
CCCTCTAGATCAACCACTTTGTACAAGAAAGCTGGGTACTAGATCTCCAGGTCATCAGGCCGAGGTCTGG
CGCTGGCACGACTGCTGGCTCTGCTTGAAGGTCGCTGGTCCACAATGGCTAGTGGCTGTAATTCATGTCC
AGCAGCTAGTTTTTTTGAATTCTGGTTATCATCGGGGAAATCAAAAGGCTGTGCATGGGAGTTAGAGATG
GTGCTTCCCGCCTGCCCCATTCGATTTTGTTCTGCACTGTAATTAGCCCAGTTTTGCTCACTTGCTTGCT
TGTTGTAATTGCGGCAAGAAGAATTGTTTCTGTCGCCAGTAACCAGCTTGTACCCAGGAGGAGACATAGG
CGAGAGGGGAGCGGTTGGTGAGGAGCAGCCATTGAAATAAGCATATTTTTGAGACCCACAGTCTTTGGCA
GGGCTCAGCGCACCACTGGTCGCATGGTAAGGGTCGCTCTTTCCCTTAACCCGATCCTTAACGCCCTTGA
AGAAAACATAGAAGAGTTCAATGATATTCAAGGCCAGGGACACCAAGGACACCACCAGCATGAAGATGAT
GAAGATGGTTTTCTCCGTGGGGCGAGAGAGGAAACAGTCCACCTGATGTGGGCAGGGATCTCTTTTGCAA
GTGTAAACAGCACTCAAGCTGAATCCATAGATGTACCACTGGATCAGCAAGAAGGCCACCTCAAAGATAG
ACTTGAAGAGGATACTGATGATGTAGGTTCGCAGCAACCCCCCTCGCATTTTCACCTTACCATGCTCTTC
AATACCGTACTTGAACTTCTTTATCTCAATCTGCTTCAAGTGCATGTCCACATTGACACCATCAGTTTGG
GCAACCTTGAGTTCTTCCTCTTTCTTGTTCAGTTTCTCTTCCTTTCGCATCACATAGAACACATGAGCCA
GGTACAAGAGTGTGGGTACAGACACAA
